>Addgene plasmid #221129 | pFA6-CFAPoptim-NAT | addgene full sequence | sequence record 466721 | Addgene NGS Result
TTGAGATCCTTTTTTTCTGCGCGTAATCTGCTGCTTGCAAACAAAAAAACCACCGCTACCAGCGGTGGTT
TGTTTGCCGGATCAAGAGCTACCAACTCTTTTTCCGAAGGTAACTGGCTTCAGCAGAGCGCAGATACCAA
ATACTGTTCTTCTAGTGTAGCCGTAGTTAGGCCACCACTTCAAGAACTCTGTAGCACCGCCTACATACCT
CGCTCTGCTAATCCTGTTACCAGTGGCTGCTGCCAGTGGCGATAAGTCGTGTCTTACCGGGTTGGACTCA
AGACGATAGTTACCGGATAAGGCGCAGCGGTCGGGCTGAACGGGGGGTTCGTGCACACAGCCCAGCTTGG
AGCGAACGACCTACACCGAACTGAGATACCTACAGCGTGAGCTATGAGAAAGCGCCACGCTTCCCGAAGG
GAGAAAGGCGGACAGGTATCCGGTAAGCGGCAGGGTCGGAACAGGAGAGCGCACGAGGGAGCTTCCAGGG
GGAAACGCCTGGTATCTTTATAGTCCTGTCGGGTTTCGCCACCTCTGACTTGAGCGTCGATTTTTGTGAT
GCTCGTCAGGGGGGCGGAGCCTATGGAAAAACGCCAGCAACGCGGCCTTTTTACGGTTCCTGGCCTTTTG
CTGGCCTTTTGCTCACATGTTCTTTCCTGCGTTATCCCCTGATTCTGTGGATAACCGTATTACCGCCTTT
GAGTGAGCTGATACCGCTCGCCGCAGCCGAACGACCGAGCGCAGCGAGTCAGTGAGCGAGGAAGCGGAAG
AGCGCCCAATACGCAAACCGCCTCTCCCCGCGCGTTGGCCGATTCATTAATGCAGGTTAACCTGGCTTAT
CGAAATTAATACGACTCACTATAGGGAGACCGGCAGATCCGCGGCCGCATAGGCCACTAGTGGATCTGAT
ATCATCGATGAATTCGAGCTCGTTTAAACTGGATGGCGGCGTTAGTATCGAATCGACAGCAGTATAGCGA
CCAGCATTCACATACGATTGACGCATGATATTACTTTCTGCGCACTTAACTTCGCATCTGGGCAGATGAT
GTCGAGGCGAAAAAAAATATAAATCACGCTAACATTTGATTAAAATAGAACAACTACAATATAAAAAAAC
TATACAAATGACAAGTTCTTGAAAACAAGAATCTTTTTATTGTCAGTACTGATTAGGGGCAGGGCATGCT
CATGTAGAGCGCCTGCTCGCCGTCCGAGGCGGTGCCGTCGTACAGGGCGGTGTCCAGGCCGCAGAGGGTG
AACCCCATCCGCCGGTACGCGTGGATCGCCGGTGCGTTGACGTTGGTGACCTCCAGCCAGAGGTGCCCGG
CGCCCCGCTCGCGGGCGAACTCCGTCGCGAGCCCCATCAACGCGCGCCCGACCCCGTGCCCCCGGTGCTC
CGGGGCGACCTCGATGTCCTCGACGGTCAGCCGGCGGTTCCAGCCGGAGTACGAGACGACCACGAAGCCC
GCCAGGTCGCCGTCGTCCCCGTACGCGACGAACGTCCGGGAGTCCGGGTCGCCGTCCTCCCCGTCGTCCG
ATTCGTCGTCCGATTCGTCGTCGGGGAACACCTTGGTCAGGGGCGGGTCCACCGGCACCTCCCGCAGGGT
GAAGCCGTCCCCGGTGGCGGTGACGCGGAAGACGGTGTCGGTGGTGAAGGACCCATCCAGTGCCTCGATG
GCCTCGGCGTCCCCCGGGACACTGGTGCGGTACCGGTAAGCCGTATCGTCAAGAGTGGTACCCATGGTTG
TTTATGTTCGGATGTGATGTGAGAACTGTATCCTAGCAAGATTTTAAAAGGAAGTATATGAAAGAAGAAC
CTCAGTGGCAAATCCTAACCTTTTATATTTCTCTACAGGGGCGCGGCGTGGGGACAATTCAACGCGTCTG
TGAGGGGAGCGTTTCCCTGCTCGCAGGTCTGCAGCGAGGAGCCGTAATTTTTGCTTCGCGCCGTGCGGCC
ATCAAAATGTATGGATGCAAATGATTATACATGGGGATGTATGGGCTAAATGTACGGGCGACAGTCACAT
CATGCCCCTGAGCTGCGCACGTCAAGACTGTCAAGGAGGGTATTCTGGGCCTCCATGTCGCTGGCCGGGT
GACCCGGCGGGGACGAGGCAAGCTAAACAGATCTATATTACCCTGTTATCCCTAGCGGATCTGCCGGTAG
AGGTGTGGTCAATAAGAGCGACCTCATACTATACCTGAGAAAGCAACCTGACCTACAGGAAAGAGTTACT
CAAGAATAAGAATTTTCGTTTTAAAACCTAAGAGTCACTTTAAAATTTGTATACACTTATTTTTTTTATA
ACTTATTTAATAATAAAAATCATAAATCATAAGAAATTCGCTTATTTAGAAGTGGCGCGCCTTACAGGTC
CTCCTCGCTGATCAGCTTCTGCTCCAGGTCCTCCTCGCTGATCAGCTTCTGCTCAGACAAAACAGTCAAT
TGAGTACCACCACCGAACAAGTAACCGTCAACGTCAGACAAAGAACAGTAGTATTCAGCTTCGTCTTCTG
GTTGAGCGTCAGAGATAGTCAAAGCAGCCTTAGCACCCAACAAAGAACCAGAGAATCTACCTGGAGTCCA
AGAGTACTTCTTGTCAGTGTCGAAGATCAAAGCTCTTGGAGCTTGACCTGGCTTTTGTTGGAACCAGTTA
GCGTAGTGACCAGAAGTAACAGCACCAGTACCAGAACCACAAGTCAAGATAACAGTACCACCTGGAGAAA
CAGTAACAGATGGTTCTTGAGTAACAACAGCTTGAGAACCACCACCACCAGAACCACCACCACCAGAACC
ACCACCACCAGAACCACCACCACCAGACAAAACAGTCAATTGAGTACCACCACCGAACAAGTAACCGTCA
ACGTCAGACAAAGAACAGTAGTATTCAGCTTCGTCTTCTGGTTGAGCGTCAGAGATAGTCAAAGCAGCCT
TAGCACCCAACAAAGAACCAGAGAATCTACCTGGAGTCCAAGAGTACTTCTTGTCAGTGTCGAAGATCAA
AGCTCTTGGAGCTTGACCTGGCTTTTGTTGGAACCAGTTAGCGTAGTGACCAGAAGTAACAGCACCAGTA
CCAGAACCACAAGTCAAGATAACAGTACCACCTGGAGAAACAGTAACAGATGGTTCTTGAGTAACAACAG
CTTGACCCGCACCCGCACCCGCGTTAATTAACCCGGGGATCCGTCGACCTGCAGCGTACGAAGCTTCAGC
TGGCGGCCGCGTTCTATAGTGTCACCTAAATCGTATGTGTATGATACATAAGGTTATGTATTAATTGTAG
CCGCGTTCTAACGACAATATGTCCATATGGTGCACTCTCAGTACAATCTGCTCTGATGCCGCATAGTTAA
GCCAGCCCCGACACCCGCCAACACCCGCTGACGCGCCCTGACGGGCTTGTCTGCTCCCGGCATCCGCTTA
CAGACAAGCTGTGACCGTCTCCGGGAGCTGCATGTGTCAGAGGTTTTCACCGTCATCACCGAAACGCGCG
AGACGAAAGGGCCTCGTGATACGCCTATTTTTATAGGTTAATGTCATGATAATAATGGTTTCTTAGACGT
CAGGTGGCACTTTTCGGGGAAATGTGCGCGGAACCCCTATTTGTTTATTTTTCTAAATACATTCAAATAT
GTATCCGCTCATGAGACAATAACCCTGATAAATGCTTCAATAATATTGAAAAAGGAAGAGTATGAGTATT
CAACATTTCCGTGTCGCCCTTATTCCCTTTTTTGCGGCATTTTGCCTTCCTGTTTTTGCTCACCCAGAAA
CGCTGGTGAAAGTAAAAGATGCTGAAGATCAGTTGGGTGCACGAGTGGGTTACATCGAACTGGATCTCAA
CAGCGGTAAGATCCTTGAGAGTTTTCGCCCCGAAGAACGTTTTCCAATGATGAGCACTTTTAAAGTTCTG
CTATGTGGCGCGGTATTATCCCGTATTGACGCCGGGCAAGAGCAACTCGGTCGCCGCATACACTATTCTC
AGAATGACTTGGTTGAGTACTCACCAGTCACAGAAAAGCATCTTACGGATGGCATGACAGTAAGAGAATT
ATGCAGTGCTGCCATAACCATGAGTGATAACACTGCGGCCAACTTACTTCTGACAACGATCGGAGGACCG
AAGGAGCTAACCGCTTTTTTGCACAACATGGGGGATCATGTAACTCGCCTTGATCGTTGGGAACCGGAGC
TGAATGAAGCCATACCAAACGACGAGCGTGACACCACGATGCCTGTAGCAATGGCAACAACGTTGCGCAA
ACTATTAACTGGCGAACTACTTACTCTAGCTTCCCGGCAACAATTAATAGACTGGATGGAGGCGGATAAA
GTTGCAGGACCACTTCTGCGCTCGGCCCTTCCGGCTGGCTGGTTTATTGCTGATAAATCTGGAGCCGGTG
AGCGTGGGTCTCGCGGTATCATTGCAGCACTGGGGCCAGATGGTAAGCCCTCCCGTATCGTAGTTATCTA
CACGACGGGGAGTCAGGCAACTATGGATGAACGAAATAGACAGATCGCTGAGATAGGTGCCTCACTGATT
AAGCATTGGTAACTGTCAGACCAAGTTTACTCATATATACTTTAGATTGATTTAAAACTTCATTTTTAAT
TTAAAAGGATCTAGGTGAAGATCCTTTTTGATAATCTCATGACCAAAATCCCTTAACGTGAGTTTTCGTT
CCACTGAGCGTCAGACCCCGTAGAAAAGATCAAAGGATCTTC
Features (pLannotate 1.2.2; 14 found; start..end, strand, type, name):
      1..589     +  rep_origin     ori: high-copy-number ColE1/pMB1/pBR322/pUC origin of replication
    772..825     +  CDS            lacI (fragment): lac repressor; lacI; The lac repressor binds to the lac operator to inhibit transcription in E. coli. This inhibition can be relieved by adding lactose or isopropyl-β-D-thiogalactopyranoside (IPTG).
    847..865     +  promoter       T7 promoter: promoter for bacteriophage T7 RNA polymerase
    970..1167    -  terminator     TEF terminator: Ashbya gossypii TEF terminator
   1175..1739    -  CDS            NrsR (fragment): nourseothricin acetyltransferase; Streptomyces noursei nat1; confers resistance to nourseothricin
   1746..2089    -  promoter       TEF promoter: Ashbya gossypii TEF promoter
   2164..2351    -  terminator     ADH1 terminator: S. cerevisiae ADH1; transcription terminator for the S. cerevisiae alcohol dehydrogenase 1 (ADH1) gene
   2438..2764    -  CDS            LV1C_MOUSE: Experimental evidence at protein level: Swiss-Prot protein existence level 1. From Mus musculus (Mouse).
   2828..3154    -  CDS            LV1C_MOUSE: Experimental evidence at protein level: Swiss-Prot protein existence level 1. From Mus musculus (Mouse).
   3233..3251    -  promoter       SP6 promoter: promoter for bacteriophage SP6 RNA polymerase
   3314..3365    -  misc_feature   bom (fragment): basis of mobility region from pBR322
   3467..3502    -  CDS            rop (fragment): Rop protein, which maintains plasmids at low copy number; rop
   3597..3701    +  promoter       AmpR promoter: bla
   3702..4562    +  CDS            AmpR: β-lactamase; bla; confers resistance to ampicillin, carbenicillin, and related antibiotics
