[The description below was written by a language model from this plasmid's Addgene catalogue record and pLannotate feature annotations shown in this document.]
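Description:
pFA6-CFAPoptim-NAT is a yeast tagging template plasmid built on the pFA6-NATMX4 backbone. It is not meant to express a protein from the plasmid itself. Instead it serves as a PCR template for making integration cassettes that fuse the FAPoptim tag to the C-terminus of an endogenous Saccharomyces cerevisiae gene. In E. coli it replicates from a ColE1/pUC-type origin and is selected with ampicillin through the bla gene and its native promoter. The feature table calls this origin high-copy, whereas the catalogue entry lists the plasmid as low copy. Short fragments annotated as lacI, rop and bom are backbone remnants, and T7 and SP6 phage promoters flank the cassette region.

The amplifiable module has two parts in the same orientation. The first is the FAPoptim coding sequence, a fluorogen-activating protein tag optimised for budding yeast. In the annotation it appears as two tandem segments with similarity to a mouse immunoglobulin lambda light-chain variable region, which suggests a tag built from two antibody-derived variable domains. No promoter lies upstream of the tag, because expression comes from the tagged gene's own promoter after in-frame integration, and the S. cerevisiae ADH1 terminator follows the tag to end the fusion transcript. The second part is the NATMX marker, in which the Streptomyces noursei nat1 acetyltransferase is driven by the Ashbya gossypii TEF promoter and terminator and confers nourseothricin resistance on yeast integrants.

Following the standard PCR-based strategy, primers carrying homology to the target locus amplify the tag-plus-marker cassette for homologous recombination into the genome. According to the associated publication, the tagged proteins are used for quantitative protein trafficking and colocalization studies in yeast.
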