Addgene plasmid #221129: pFA6-CFAPoptim-NAT
Purpose: Plasmid for generating integration cassette to C-terminally tag gene of interest with FAPoptim::NATMX
Depositing lab: Allyson O’Donnell. Depositing organization: University of Pittsburgh (University, School of Medicine, and Cancer Institute). Publication: Optimization of the fluorogen-activating protein tag for quantitative protein trafficking and colocalization studies in S. cerevisiae. Oppenheimer KG, Hager NA, McAtee CK, Filiztekin E, Shang C, Warnick JA, Bruchez MP, Brodsky JL, Prosser DC, Kwiatkowski AV, O'Donnell AF. Mol Biol Cell. 2024 Jul 1;35(7):mr5. doi: 10.1091/mbc.E24-04-0174. Epub 2024 May 29. PubMed 38809589.
Backbone
  Vector backbone: pFA6-NATMX4
  Vector type: Yeast Expression
  Selectable markers: nourseothricin
Growth in bacteria
  Bacterial resistance: Ampicillin, 100 μg/mL
  Growth temperature: 37°C
  Growth strain: DH5alpha
  Copy number: Low Copy
Gene/Insert
  Gene/Insert name: FAPoptim
  Species: S. cerevisiae (budding yeast)
  Cloning method: Restriction Enzyme; 5′ cloning site Unknown (unknown if destroyed)
Terms and licenses: Academic/Nonprofit Terms; Industry Terms: Not Available to Industry
Depositor comments: This FAPoptim integration plasmid was constructed by subcloning the FAPoptim sequence into the pFA6a-NATMX4 plasmid described in (Goldstein and McCusker, 1999). The resulting plasmid can be used for C-terminal tagging of endogenous protiens using the PCR-based integration strategy described in (Longtine et al., 1998).
How to cite: pFA6-CFAPoptim-NAT was a gift from Allyson O’Donnell (Addgene plasmid # 221129 ; http://n2t.net/addgene:221129 ; RRID:Addgene_221129)
